Addgene plasmid #138787: pPD695 ZF129i
Purpose: Constitutive expression of ZF129i under the CMV promoter.
Depositing lab: Joshua Leonard. Depositing organization: Northwestern University.
Backbone
  Vector backbone: pPD005 pcDNA Golden Gate
  Vector type: Mammalian Expression, Synthetic Biology
Growth in bacteria
  Bacterial resistance: Ampicillin, 100 μg/mL
  Growth temperature: 37°C
  Growth strain: DH5alpha
  Copy number: High Copy
Gene/Insert
  Gene/Insert name: ZF129i
  Species: Synthetic
  Promoter: CMV
  Tag / fusion protein: 3xFlag (N terminal on insert)
  Cloning method: Restriction Enzyme; 5′ cloning site NheI (not destroyed); 3′ cloning site NotI (not destroyed)
  Sequencing primers: 5′ CGCAAATGGGCGGTAGGCGTG; 3′ TAGAAGGCACAGTCGAGG
Terms and licenses: Academic/Nonprofit Terms; Industry Terms: Not Available to Industry
Depositor comments: Leonard Lab plasmid reference number: L1324
How to cite: pPD695 ZF129i was a gift from Joshua Leonard (Addgene plasmid # 138787 ; http://n2t.net/addgene:138787 ; RRID:Addgene_138787)
