[The description below was written by a language model from this plasmid's Addgene catalogue record and pLannotate feature annotations shown in this document.]
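Description:
pPD695 ZF129i is a 4.7 kb mammalian expression plasmid built on pPD005, a pcDNA-type backbone adapted for Golden Gate assembly, and is categorised for both mammalian expression and synthetic biology. It is maintained in E. coli as a high-copy plasmid through a ColE1/pUC-type origin and selected with ampicillin via the β-lactamase gene and its native promoter. An f1 origin is also present. Short lac promoter/operator, CAP site and lacI fragments are cloning-vector remnants rather than functional parts of the design.

The payload is a synthetic coding sequence, ZF129i, carrying an N-terminal 3xFLAG epitope tag and cloned between NheI and NotI sites, both retained. Transcription is driven constitutively by the human cytomegalovirus immediate early enhancer and promoter and terminated by the bovine growth hormone polyadenylation signal. A T7 promoter lies just upstream of the insert, as is usual in pcDNA vectors. The annotation tool detected only part of the FLAG tag and did not label the ZF129i open reading frame itself, which is expected for a synthetic sequence. The name suggests a zinc-finger-based protein, but the record does not define its domain composition or function.

Downstream, an SV40 early promoter and SV40 polyadenylation signal flank only a short fragment of a bleomycin-resistance gene, so the mammalian selection cassette typical of pcDNA backbones appears to be truncated, and no functional mammalian marker is documented. The plasmid therefore seems best suited to transient transfection, giving constitutive expression of FLAG-detectable ZF129i in mammalian cells.
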