Features (pLannotate 1.2.2; 20 found; start..end, strand, type, name):
     28..80      -  misc_feature   bom (fragment): basis of mobility region from pBR322
    235..614     +  enhancer       CMV enhancer: human cytomegalovirus immediate early enhancer
    615..818     +  promoter       CMV promoter: human cytomegalovirus (CMV) immediate early promoter
    814..847     +  LTR            5' LTR (truncated) (fragment): truncated 5' long terminal repeat (LTR) from HIV-1
    863..881     +  promoter       T7 promoter: promoter for bacteriophage T7 RNA polymerase
    952..975     +  CDS            3xFLAG (fragment): three tandem FLAG® epitope tags
   1374..1485    +  polyA_signal   bGH poly(A) signal: bovine growth hormone polyadenylation signal
   1602..1623    +  promoter       SV40 promoter (fragment): SV40 enhancer and early promoter
   1644..2072    +  rep_origin     f1 ori (sequence partly withheld): f1 bacteriophage origin of replication; arrow indicates direction of (+) strand synthesis
   2077..2099    +  promoter       SV40 promoter (fragment): SV40 enhancer and early promoter
   2100..2291    +  promoter       SV40 promoter: SV40 early promoter
   2318..2416    +  CDS            ble (fragment): BLE_KLEPN - Experimental evidence at protein level: Swiss-Prot protein existence level 1. Binding protein with a strong affinity to the bleomycin family of antibiotics. Binds to CL990; an antimitotic-antibiotic compound. From Klebsiella pneumoniae.
   2411..2532    +  polyA_signal   SV40 poly(A) signal: SV40 polyadenylation signal
   2605..2621    -  protein_bind   lac operator: The lac repressor binds to the lac operator to inhibit transcription in E. coli. This inhibition can be relieved by adding lactose or isopropyl-β-D-thiogalactopyranoside (IPTG). lac repressor encoded by lacI
   2629..2659    -  promoter       lac promoter: promoter for the E. coli lac operon
   2674..2695    -  protein_bind   CAP binding site: CAP binding activates transcription in the presence of cAMP. E. coli catabolite activator protein
   2708..2800    -  CDS            lacI (fragment): lac repressor; lacI; The lac repressor binds to the lac operator to inhibit transcription in E. coli. This inhibition can be relieved by adding lactose or isopropyl-β-D-thiogalactopyranoside (IPTG).
   2983..3571    -  rep_origin     ori: high-copy-number ColE1/pMB1/pBR322/pUC origin of replication
   3742..4602    -  CDS            AmpR: β-lactamase; bla; confers resistance to ampicillin, carbenicillin, and related antibiotics
   4603..4707    -  promoter       AmpR promoter: bla
>Addgene plasmid #138787 | pPD695 ZF129i | addgene full sequence | sequence record 320354 | Addgene NGS Result
GACGGATCGGGAGATCTCCCGATCCCCTATGGTGCACTCTCAGTACAATCTGCTCTGATGCCGCATAGTT
AAGCCAGTATCTGCTCCCTGCTTGTGTGTTGGAGGTCGCTGAGTAGTGCGCGAGCAAAATTTAAGCTACA
ACAAGGCAAGGCTTGACCGACAATTGCATGAAGAATCTGCTTAGGGTTAGGCGTTTTGCGCTGCTTCGCG
ATGTACGGGCCAGATATACGCGTTGACATTGATTATTGACTAGTTATTAATAGTAATCAATTACGGGGTC
ATTAGTTCATAGCCCATATATGGAGTTCCGCGTTACATAACTTACGGTAAATGGCCCGCCTGGCTGACCG
CCCAACGACCCCCGCCCATTGACGTCAATAATGACGTATGTTCCCATAGTAACGCCAATAGGGACTTTCC
ATTGACGTCAATGGGTGGAGTATTTACGGTAAACTGCCCACTTGGCAGTACATCAAGTGTATCATATGCC
AAGTACGCCCCCTATTGACGTCAATGACGGTAAATGGCCCGCCTGGCATTATGCCCAGTACATGACCTTA
TGGGACTTTCCTACTTGGCAGTACATCTACGTATTAGTCATCGCTATTACCATGGTGATGCGGTTTTGGC
AGTACATCAATGGGCGTGGATAGCGGTTTGACTCACGGGGATTTCCAAGTCTCCACCCCATTGACGTCAA
TGGGAGTTTGTTTTGGCACCAAAATCAACGGGACTTTCCAAAATGTCGTAACAACTCCGCCCCATTGACG
CAAATGGGCGGTAGGCGTGTACGGTGGGAGGTCTATATAAGCAGAGCTCTCTGGCTAACTAGAGAACCCA
CTGCTTACTGGCTTATCGAAATTAATACGACTCACTATAGGGAGTCCCAAGCTGGCTAGCGCCACCATGG
ATTATAAGGATCACGATGGCGACTACAAGGACCACGATATTGACTACAAAGACGATGACGATAAAATGGC
TCCTAAGAAAAAGCGCAAAGTCGGTATCCATGGCGTTCCCGGATCCTCTGGCTCTTCAGGTACCGGTGGA
GCTAGACCCGGGGAGCGCCCCTTCCAGTGTCGCATTTGCATGCGGAACTTTTCGACTGCTGCTGTTTTGA
CTAGACATACCCGTACTCATACCGGTGAAAAACCGTTTCAGTGTCGGATCTGTATGCGAAATTTCTCCGA
TAGAGCTAATTTGACTAGACATCTACGTACGCACACCGGCGAGAAGCCATTCCAATGCCGAATATGCATG
CGCAACTTCAGTAGAATTGATAAATTGGGTGATCACCTAAAAACCCACCTGAGAGGATCTTAAGCGGCCG
CTCGAGTCTAGAGGGCCCGTTTAAACCCGCTGATCAGCCTCGACTGTGCCTTCTAGTTGCCAGCCATCTG
TTGTTTGCCCCTCCCCCGTGCCTTCCTTGACCCTGGAAGGTGCCACTCCCACTGTCCTTTCCTAATAAAA
TGAGGAAATTGCATCGCATTGTCTGAGTAGGTGTCATTCTATTCTGGGGGGTGGGGTGGGGCAGGACAGC
AAGGGGGAGGATTGGGAAGTCAATAGCAGGCATGCTGGGGATGCGGTGGGCTCTATGGCTTCTGAGGCGG
AAAGAACCAGCTGGGGCTCTAGGGGGTATCCCC
[124 nt withheld, positions 1644-1767]
C
[91 nt withheld, positions 1769-1859]
A
[49 nt withheld, positions 1861-1909]
CCTTTGACGTTGGAGTCCACGTTCTTT
[37 nt withheld, positions 1937-1973]
ACCCTATCTCGGTCTATTCTTTTGATTTATAAGGGATTTTGCCGATTTCGGCCTATTGGTTAAAAAATGA
GCTGATTTAACAAAAATTTAACGCGAATTAATTCTGTGGAATGTGTGTCAGTTAGGCTCAATTAGTCAGC
AACCATAGTCCCGCCCCTAACTCCGCCCATCCCGCCCCTAACTCCGCCCAGTTCCGCCCATTCTCCGCCC
CATGGCTGACTAATTTTTTTTATTTATGCAGAGGCCGAGGCCGCCTCTGCCTCTGAGCTATTCCAGAAGT
AGTGAGGAGGCTTTTTTGGAGGCCTAGGCTTTTGCAAAAAGCTCCCGGGAGCTTGTATATCCATTTTCGG
AGGTTGGGCTTCGGAATCGTTTTCCGGGACGCCGGCTGGATGATCCTCCAGCGCGGGGATCTCATGCTGG
AGTTCTTCGCCCACCCCAACTTGTTTATTGCAGCTTATAATGGTTACAAATAAAGCAATAGCATCACAAA
TTTCACAAATAAAGCATTTTTTTCACTGCATTCTAGTTGTGGTTTGTCCAAACTCATCAATGTATCTTAT
CATGTCTGTATACCGTCGACCTCTAGCTAGAGCTTGGCGTAATCATGGTCATAGCTGTTTCCTGTGTGAA
ATTGTTATCCGCTCACAATTCCACACAACATACGAGCCGGAAGCATAAAGTGTAAAGCCTGGGGTGCCTA
ATGAGTGAGCTAACTCACATTAATTGCGTTGCGCTCACTGCCCGCTTTCCAGTCGGGAAACCTGTCGTGC
CAGCTGCATTAATGAATCGGCCAACGCGCGGGGAGAGGCGGTTTGCGTATTGGGCGCTCTTCCGCTTCCT
CGCTCACTGACTCGCTGCGCTCGGTCGTTCGGCTGCGGCGAGCGGTATCAGCTCACTCAAAGGCGGTAAT
ACGGTTATCCACAGAATCAGGGGATAACGCAGGAAAGAACATGTGAGCAAAAGGCCAGCAAAAGGCCAGG
AACCGTAAAAAGGCCGCGTTGCTGGCGTTTTTCCATAGGCTCCGCCCCCCTGACGAGCATCACAAAAATC
GACGCTCAAGTCAGAGGTGGCGAAACCCGACAGGACTATAAAGATACCAGGCGTTTCCCCCTGGAAGCTC
CCTCGTGCGCTCTCCTGTTCCGACCCTGCCGCTTACCGGATACCTGTCCGCCTTTCTCCCTTCGGGAAGC
GTGGCGCTTTCTCATAGCTCACGCTGTAGGTATCTCAGTTCGGTGTAGGTCGTTCGCTCCAAGCTGGGCT
GTGTGCACGAACCCCCCGTTCAGCCCGACCGCTGCGCCTTATCCGGTAACTATCGTCTTGAGTCCAACCC
GGTAAGACACGACTTATCGCCACTGGCAGCAGCCACTGGTAACAGGATTAGCAGAGCGAGGTATGTAGGC
GGTGCTACAGAGTTCTTGAAGTGGTGGCCTAACTACGGCTACACTAGAAGAACAGTATTTGGTATCTGCG
CTCTGCTGAAGCCAGTTACCTTCGGAAAAAGAGTTGGTAGCTCTTGATCCGGCAAACAAACCACCGCTGG
TAGCGGTGGTTTTTTTGTTTGCAAGCAGCAGATTACGCGCAGAAAAAAAGGATCTCAAGAAGATCCTTTG
ATCTTTTCTACGGGGTCTGACGCTCAGTGGAACGAAAACTCACGTTAAGGGATTTTGGTCATGAGATTAT
CAAAAAGGATCTTCACCTAGATCCTTTTAAATTAAAAATGAAGTTTTAAATCAATCTAAAGTATATATGA
GTAAACTTGGTCTGACAGTTACCAATGCTTAATCAGTGAGGCACCTATCTCAGCGATCTGTCTATTTCGT
TCATCCATAGTTGCCTGACTCCCCGTCGTGTAGATAACTACGATACGGGAGGGCTTACCATCTGGCCCCA
GTGCTGCAATGATACCGCGAGATCCACGCTCACCGGCTCCAGATTTATCAGCAATAAACCAGCCAGCCGG
AAGGGCCGAGCGCAGAAGTGGTCCTGCAACTTTATCCGCCTCCATCCAGTCTATTAATTGTTGCCGGGAA
GCTAGAGTAAGTAGTTCGCCAGTTAATAGTTTGCGCAACGTTGTTGCCATTGCTACAGGCATCGTGGTGT
CACGCTCGTCGTTTGGTATGGCTTCATTCAGCTCCGGTTCCCAACGATCAAGGCGAGTTACATGATCCCC
CATGTTGTGCAAAAAAGCGGTTAGCTCCTTCGGTCCTCCGATCGTTGTCAGAAGTAAGTTGGCCGCAGTG
TTATCACTCATGGTTATGGCAGCACTGCATAATTCTCTTACTGTCATGCCATCCGTAAGATGCTTTTCTG
TGACTGGTGAGTACTCAACCAAGTCATTCTGAGAATAGTGTATGCGGCGACCGAGTTGCTCTTGCCCGGC
GTCAATACGGGATAATACCGCGCCACATAGCAGAACTTTAAAAGTGCTCATCATTGGAAAACGTTCTTCG
GGGCGAAAACTCTCAAGGATCTTACCGCTGTTGAGATCCAGTTCGATGTAACCCACTCGTGCACCCAACT
GATCTTCAGCATCTTTTACTTTCACCAGCGTTTCTGGGTGAGCAAAAACAGGAAGGCAAAATGCCGCAAA
AAAGGGAATAAGGGCGACACGGAAATGTTGAATACTCATACTCTTCCTTTTTCAATATTATTGAAGCATT
TATCAGGGTTATTGTCTCATGAGCGGATACATATTTGAATGTATTTAGAAAAATAAACAAATAGGGGTTC
CGCGCACATTTCCCCGAAAAGTGCCACCTGACGTC
