>Addgene plasmid #138787 | pPD695 ZF129i | depositor partial sequence | sequence record 268241 | ZF129i gene
ATGGATTATAAGGATCACGATGGCGACTACAAGGACCACGATATTGACTACAAAGACGATGACGATAAAA
TGGCTCCTAAGAAAAAGCGCAAAGTCGGTATCCATGGCGTTCCCGGATCCTCTGGCTCTTCAGGTACCGG
TGGAGCTAGACCCGGGGAGCGCCCCTTCCAGTGTCGCATTTGCATGCGGAACTTTTCGACTGCTGCTGTT
TTGACTAGACATACCCGTACTCATACCGGTGAAAAACCGTTTCAGTGTCGGATCTGTATGCGAAATTTCT
CCGATAGAGCTAATTTGACTAGACATCTACGTACGCACACCGGCGAGAAGCCATTCCAATGCCGAATATG
CATGCGCAACTTCAGTAGAATTGATAAATTGGGTGATCACCTAAAAACCCACCTGAGAGGATCTTAA
